Addgene plasmid #71954: Jam3-AP-His
Purpose: Expresses the extracellular region of the JAM-3 protein, C-terminally fused to alkaline phosphatase + 6X histidine tag.
Depositing lab: Woj Wojtowicz. Depositing organization: University of California, Berkeley. Publication: An extracellular biochemical screen reveals that FLRTs and Unc5s mediate neuronal subtype recognition in the retina. Visser JJ, Cheng Y, Perry SC, Chastain AB, Parsa B, Masri SS, Ray TA, Kay JN, Wojtowicz WM. Elife. 2015 Dec 3;4. pii: e08149. doi: 10.7554/eLife.08149. PubMed 26633812.
Backbone
  Vector backbone: pCMVi-SV40ori
  Vector type: Mammalian Expression
Growth in bacteria
  Bacterial resistance: Ampicillin, 100 μg/mL
  Growth temperature: 37°C
  Growth strain: DH5alpha
  Copy number: High Copy
Gene/Insert
  Gene/Insert name: Jam3 (alt names: Junction adhesion molecule 3; JAM-3; JAM-C; Jcam3; NCBI gene ID 83964; Reference sequence NM_023277.4)
  Species: M. musculus (mouse)
  Insert size (bp): 732
  Entrez Gene: Jam3 (a.k.a. 1110002N23Rik, JAM-3, JAM-C, Jcam3)
  Promoter: CMV
  Tag / fusion protein: AP-His (C terminal on backbone)
  Cloning method: Restriction Enzyme; 5′ cloning site NotI (not destroyed); 3′ cloning site AscI (not destroyed)
  Sequencing primers: 5′ GTCAGAGGTAACTCCCGTTGC; 3′ GAGGTTCTTGGCGGCTGTC
Terms and licenses: Academic/Nonprofit Terms; Industry Terms: Not Available to Industry
How to cite: Jam3-AP-His was a gift from Woj Wojtowicz (Addgene plasmid # 71954 ; http://n2t.net/addgene:71954 ; RRID:Addgene_71954)
