[The description below was written by a language model from this plasmid's Addgene catalogue record and pLannotate feature annotations shown in this document.]
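Description:
Jam3-AP-His is a 7,250-bp mammalian expression plasmid built on the pCMVi-SV40ori backbone and designed to produce a soluble, secreted form of mouse junctional adhesion molecule 3 (JAM-3/JAM-C). In bacteria it is maintained at high copy through a ColE1/pUC-type origin and selected with ampicillin via the β-lactamase gene. An f1 phage origin and small remnants of rop, bom and lacZα are also annotated, and these appear to be leftovers of backbone ancestry rather than functional parts. The SV40 enhancer/early promoter region, which gives the backbone its name, includes the SV40 origin and would allow episomal amplification in cells that express large T antigen. No mammalian selection marker is annotated, which is consistent with transient transfection use.

The expression cassette is driven by the human CMV immediate-early enhancer and promoter followed by CMV intron A, which generally boosts transcript processing and expression. Downstream, a 732-bp fragment encoding the Jam3 extracellular region is cloned between NotI and AscI sites that remain intact. It is fused in frame at its C terminus to human placental secreted alkaline phosphatase and a 6X histidine tag supplied by the backbone, and the cassette ends in an SV40 polyadenylation signal. The His tag itself is not separately annotated in the feature table. The alkaline phosphatase moiety provides an enzymatic readout for detecting and quantifying the fusion protein, while the His tag permits capture or purification. The construct comes from an extracellular biochemical screen for receptor–ligand interactions among cell-surface recognition proteins in the retina, where such AP-tagged ectodomains serve as binding probes.
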