Features (pLannotate 1.2.2; 14 found; start..end, strand, type, name):
     25..408     +  enhancer       CMV enhancer: human cytomegalovirus immediate early enhancer
    410..609     +  promoter       CMV promoter: human cytomegalovirus (CMV) immediate early promoter
    748..1573    +  intron         CMV intron A: human cytomegalovirus intron A (Chapman et al., 1991)
   1610..2341    +  CDS            Jam3 (fragment): JAM3_MOUSE - Experimental evidence at protein level: Swiss-Prot protein existence level 1. [Soluble form of JAM-C]: Promotes chemotaxis of vascular endothelial cells and stimulates angiogenesis. From Mus musculus (Mouse).
   2363..3814    +  CDS            SEAP: secreted alkaline phosphatase from human placenta The natural enzyme has a C-terminal transmembrane sequence that is replaced by a GPI anchor.
   3873..3994    +  polyA_signal   SV40 poly(A) signal: SV40 polyadenylation signal
   4203..4791    -  rep_origin     ori: high-copy-number ColE1/pMB1/pBR322/pUC origin of replication
   4962..5822    -  CDS            AmpR: β-lactamase; bla; confers resistance to ampicillin, carbenicillin, and related antibiotics
   5823..5927    -  promoter       AmpR promoter: bla
   6022..6057    +  CDS            rop (fragment): Rop protein, which maintains plasmids at low copy number; rop
   6080..6410    +  promoter       SV40 promoter: SV40 enhancer and early promoter
   6533..6632    +  misc_feature   bom (fragment): basis of mobility region from pBR322
   6660..7088    -  rep_origin     f1 ori (sequence partly withheld): f1 bacteriophage origin of replication; arrow indicates direction of (+) strand synthesis
   7092..7249    -  CDS            lacZα (fragment): LacZα fragment of β-galactosidase; lacZ fragment
>Addgene plasmid #71954 | Jam3-AP-His | depositor full sequence | sequence record 136365 | Jam3-AP-His sequence 7250 bps
GTCGAGGTCTCGACGGTATCGATTGACATTGATTATTGACTAGCTAGTTATTAATAGTAATCAATTACGG
GGTCATTAGTTCATAGCCCATATATGGAGTTCCGCGTTACATAACTTACGGTAAATGGCCCGCCTGGCTG
ACCGCCCAACGACCCCCGCCCATTGACGTCAATAATGACGTATGTTCCCATAGTAACGCCAATAGGGACT
TTCCATTGACGTCAATGGGTGGAGTATTTACGGTAAACTGCCCACTTGGCAGTACATCAAGTGTATCATA
TGCCAAGTCCGCCCCCTATTGACGTCAATGACGGTAAATGGCCCGCCTGGCATTATGCCCAGTACATGAC
CTTACGGGACTTTCCTACTTGGCAGTACATCTACGTATTAGTCATCGCTATTACCATGGTGATGCGGTTT
TGGCAGTACACCAATGGGCGTGGATAGCGGTTTGACTCACGGGGATTTCCAAGTCTCCACCCCATTGACG
TCAATGGGAGTTTGTTTTGGCACCAAAATCAACGGGACTTTCCAAAATGTCGTAATAACCCCGCCCCGTT
GACGCAAATGGGCGGTAGGCGTGTACGGTGGGAGGTCTATATAAGCAGAGCTCGTTTAGTGAACCGTCAG
ATCGCCTGGAGACGCCATCCACGCTGTTTTGACCTCCATAGAAGACACCGGGACCGATCCAGCCTCCGCG
GCCGGGAACGGTGCATTGGAACGCGGATTCCCCGTGCCAAGAGTGACGTAAGTACCGCCTATAGACTCTA
TAGGCACACCCCTTTGGCTCTTATGCATGCTATACTGTTTTTGGCTTGGGGCCTATACACCCCCGCTTCC
ATATGCTATAGGTGATGGTATAGCTTAGCCTATAGGTGTGGGTTATTGACCATTATTGACCACTCCCCTA
TTGGTGACGATACTTTCCATTACTAATCCATAACATGGCTCTTTGCCACAACTATCTCTATTGGCTATAT
GCCAATACTCTGTCCTTCAGAGACTGACACGGACTCTGTATTTTTACAGGATGGGGTCCCATTTATTATT
TACAAATTCACATATACAACAACGCCGTCCCCCGTGCCCGCAGTTTTTATTAAACATAGCGTGGGATCTC
CACGCGAATCTCGGGTACGTGTTCCGGACATGGGCTCTTCTCCGGTAGCGGCGGAGCTTCCACATCCGAG
CCCTGGTCCCATGCCTCCAGCGGCTCATGGTCGCTCGGCAGCTCCTTGCTCCTAACAGTGGAGGCCAGAC
TTAGGCACAGCACAATGCCCACCACCACCAGTGTGCCGCACAAGGCCGTGGCGGTAGGGTATGTGTCTGA
AAATGAGCTCGGAGATTGGGCTCGCACCGCTGACGCAGATGGAAGACTTAAGGCAGCGGCAGAAGAAGAT
GCAGGCAGCTGAGTTGTTGTATTCTGATAAGAGTCAGAGGTAACTCCCGTTGCGGTGCTGTTAACGGTGG
AGGGCAGTGTAGTCTGAGCAGTACTCGTTGCTGCCGCGCGCGCCACCAGACATAATAGCTGACAGACTAA
CAGACTGTTCCTTTCCATGGGTCTTTTCTGCAGAAGCTTGAATTCTCGAGGATCCGCGGCCGCGCCACCA
TGGCGCTGAGCCGGCGGCTGCGACTTCGACTGTACGCGCGGCTGCCTGACTTCTTCCTGCTGCTGCTCTT
CAGGGGCTGCATGATAGAGGCAGTGAATCTCAAATCCAGCAACCGAAACCCAGTGGTACATGAATTTGAA
AGTGTGGAATTGTCTTGCATCATTACGGACTCACAGACAAGTGACCCTAGGATTGAATGGAAGAAAATCC
AAGATGGCCAAACCACATATGTGTATTTTGACAACAAGATTCAAGGAGACCTGGCAGGTCGCACAGATGT
GTTTGGAAAAACTTCCCTGAGGATCTGGAATGTGACACGATCGGATTCAGCCATCTATCGCTGTGAGGTC
GTTGCTCTAAATGACCGAAAAGAAGTTGATGAGATTACCATTGAGTTAATTGTGCAAGTGAAGCCAGTGA
CCCCTGTCTGCAGAATTCCAGCCGCTGTACCTGTAGGCAAGACGGCAACACTGCAGTGCCAAGAGAGCGA
GGGCTATCCCCGGCCTCACTACAGCTGGTACCGCAATGATGTGCCACTGCCTACAGATTCCAGAGCCAAT
CCCAGGTTCCAGAATTCCTCTTTCCATGTGAACTCGGAGACAGGCACTCTGGTTTTCAATGCTGTCCACA
AGGACGACTCTGGGCAGTACTACTGCATTGCTTCCAATGACGCAGGTGCAGCCAGGTGTGAGGGGCAGGA
CATGGAAGTCTATGATTTGAACATTGCTGGGGGCGCGCCTGGATCTTCCGGAATCATCCCAGTTGAGGAG
GAGAACCCGGACTTCTGGAACCGCGAGGCAGCCGAGGCCCTGGGTGCCGCCAAGAAGCTGCAGCCTGCAC
AGACAGCCGCCAAGAACCTCATCATCTTCCTGGGCGATGGGATGGGGGTGTCTACGGTGACAGCTGCCAG
GATCCTAAAAGGGCAGAAGAAGGACAAACTGGGGCCTGAGATACCCCTGGCCATGGACCGCTTCCCATAT
GTGGCTCTGTCCAAGACATACAATGTAGACAAACATGTGCCAGACAGTGGAGCCACAGCCACGGCCTACC
TGTGCGGGGTCAAGGGCAACTTCCAGACCATTGGCTTGAGTGCAGCCGCCCGCTTTAACCAGTGCAACAC
GACACGCGGCAACGAGGTCATCTCCGTGATGAATCGGGCCAAGAAAGCAGGGAAGTCAGTGGGAGTGGTA
ACCACCACACGAGTGCAGCACGCCTCGCCAGCCGGCACCTACGCCCACACGGTGAACCGCAACTGGTACT
CGGACGCCGACGTGCCTGCCTCGGCCCGCCAGGAGGGGTGCCAGGACATCGCTACGCAGCTCATCTCCAA
CATGGACATTGACGTGATCCTAGGTGGGGGCCGAAAGTACATGTTTCGCATGGGAACCCCAGACCCTGAG
TACCCAGATGACTACAGCCAAGGTGGGACCAGGCTGGACGGGAAGAATCTGGTGCAGGAATGGCTGGCGA
AGCGCCAGGGTGCCCGGTATGTGTGGAACCGCACTGAGCTCATGCAGGCTTCCCTGGACCCGTCTGTGAC
CCATCTCATGGGTCTCTTTGAGCCTGGAGACATGAAATACGAGATCCACCGAGACTCCACACTGGACCCC
TCCCTGATGGAGATGACAGAGGCTGCCCTGCGCCTGCTGAGCAGGAACCCCCGCGGCTTCTTCCTCTTCG
TGGAGGGTGGTCGCATCGACCATGGTCATCATGAAAGCAGGGCTTACCGGGCACTGACTGAGACGATCAT
GTTCGACGACGCCATTGAGAGGGCGGGCCAGCTCACCAGCGAGGAGGACACGCTGAGCCTCGTCACTGCC
GACCACTCCCACGTCTTCTCCTTCGGAGGCTACCCCCTGCGAGGGAGCTCCATCTTCGGGCTGGCCCCTG
GCAAGGCCCGGGACAGGAAGGCCTACACGGTCCTCCTATACGGAAACGGTCCAGGCTATGTGCTCAAGGA
CGGCGCCCGGCCGGATGTTACCGAGAGCGAGAGCGGGAGCCCCGAGTATCGGCAGCAGTCAGCAGTGCCC
CTGGACGAAGAGACCCACGCAGGCGAGGACGTGGCGGTGTTCGCGCGCGGCCCGCAGGCGCACCTGGTTC
ACGGCGTGCAGGAGCAGACCTTCATAGCGCACGTCATGGCCTTCGCCGCCTGCCTGGAGCCCTACACCGC
CTGCGACCTGGCGCCCCCCGCCGGCACCACCGACGCCGCGCACCCGGGTCATCATCACCATCACCATTAA
TCTAGAGATCTTATTAAAGCAGAACTTGTTTATTGCAGCTTATAATGGTTACAAATAAAGCAATAGCATC
ACAAATTTCACAAATAAAGCATTTTTTTCACTGCATTCTAGTTGTGGTTTGTCCAAACTCATCAATGTAT
CTTATCATGTCTGGTCGACTCTAGCTAGACTCTTCCGCTTCCTCGCTCACTGACTCGCTGCGCTCGGTCG
TTCGGCTGCGGCGAGCGGTATCAGCTCACTCAAAGGCGGTAATACGGTTATCCACAGAATCAGGGGATAA
CGCAGGAAAGAACATGTGAGCAAAAGGCCAGCAAAAGGCCAGGAACCGTAAAAAGGCCGCGTTGCTGGCG
TTTTTCCATAGGCTCCGCCCCCCTGACGAGCATCACAAAAATCGACGCTCAAGTCAGAGGTGGCGAAACC
CGACAGGACTATAAAGATACCAGGCGTTTCCCCCTGGAAGCTCCCTCGTGCGCTCTCCTGTTCCGACCCT
GCCGCTTACCGGATACCTGTCCGCCTTTCTCCCTTCGGGAAGCGTGGCGCTTTCTCATAGCTCACGCTGT
AGGTATCTCAGTTCGGTGTAGGTCGTTCGCTCCAAGCTGGGCTGTGTGCACGAACCCCCCGTTCAGCCCG
ACCGCTGCGCCTTATCCGGTAACTATCGTCTTGAGTCCAACCCGGTAAGACACGACTTATCGCCACTGGC
AGCAGCCACTGGTAACAGGATTAGCAGAGCGAGGTATGTAGGCGGTGCTACAGAGTTCTTGAAGTGGTGG
CCTAACTACGGCTACACTAGAAGAACAGTATTTGGTATCTGCGCTCTGCTGAAGCCAGTTACCTTCGGAA
AAAGAGTTGGTAGCTCTTGATCCGGCAAACAAACCACCGCTGGTAGCGGTGGTTTTTTTGTTTGCAAGCA
GCAGATTACGCGCAGAAAAAAAGGATCTCAAGAAGATCCTTTGATCTTTTCTACGGGGTCTGACGCTCAG
TGGAACGAAAACTCACGTTAAGGGATTTTGGTCATGAGATTATCAAAAAGGATCTTCACCTAGATCCTTT
TAAATTAAAAATGAAGTTTTAAATCAATCTAAAGTATATATGAGTAAACTTGGTCTGACAGTTACCAATG
CTTAATCAGTGAGGCACCTATCTCAGCGATCTGTCTATTTCGTTCATCCATAGTTGCCTGACTCCCCGTC
GTGTAGATAACTACGATACGGGAGGGCTTACCATCTGGCCCCAGTGCTGCAATGATACCGCGAGACCCAC
GCTCACCGGCTCCAGATTTATCAGCAATAAACCAGCCAGCCGGAAGGGCCGAGCGCAGAAGTGGTCCTGC
AACTTTATCCGCCTCCATCCAGTCTATTAATTGTTGCCGGGAAGCTAGAGTAAGTAGTTCGCCAGTTAAT
AGTTTGCGCAACGTTGTTGCCATTGCTACAGGCATCGTGGTGTCACGCTCGTCGTTTGGTATGGCTTCAT
TCAGCTCCGGTTCCCAACGATCAAGGCGAGTTACATGATCCCCCATGTTGTGCAAAAAAGCGGTTAGCTC
CTTCGGTCCTCCGATCGTTGTCAGAAGTAAGTTGGCCGCAGTGTTATCACTCATGGTTATGGCAGCACTG
CATAATTCTCTTACTGTCATGCCATCCGTAAGATGCTTTTCTGTGACTGGTGAGTACTCAACCAAGTCAT
TCTGAGAATAGTGTATGCGGCGACCGAGTTGCTCTTGCCCGGCGTCAATACGGGATAATACCGCGCCACA
TAGCAGAACTTTAAAAGTGCTCATCATTGGAAAACGTTCTTCGGGGCGAAAACTCTCAAGGATCTTACCG
CTGTTGAGATCCAGTTCGATGTAACCCACTCGTGCACCCAACTGATCTTCAGCATCTTTTACTTTCACCA
GCGTTTCTGGGTGAGCAAAAACAGGAAGGCAAAATGCCGCAAAAAAGGGAATAAGGGCGACACGGAAATG
TTGAATACTCATACTCTTCCTTTTTCAATATTATTGAAGCATTTATCAGGGTTATTGTCTCATGAGCGGA
TACATATTTGAATGTATTTAGAAAAATAAACAAATAGGGGTTCCGCGCACATTTCCCCGAAAAGTGCCAC
CTGACGTCTAAGAAACCATTATTATCATGACATTAACCTATAAAAATAGGCGTATCACGAGGCCCTTTCG
TCTCGCGCGTTTCGGTGATGACGGTGAAAACCTCTGACACATGCAGCTCCCGGAGGAATGTGTGTCAGTT
AGGGTGTGGAAAGTCCCCAGGCTCCCCAGGCAGGCAGAAGTATGCAAAGCATGCATCTCAATTAGTCAGC
AACCAGGTGTGGAAAGTCCCCAGGCTCCCCAGCAGGCAGAAGTATGCAAAGCATGCATCTCAATTAGTCA
GCAACCATAGTCCCGCCCCTAACTCCGCCCATCCCGCCCCTAACTCCGCCCAGTTCCGCCCATTCTCCGC
CCCATGGCTGACTAATTTTTTTTATTTATGCAGAGGCCGAGGCCGCCTCTGCCTCTGAGCTATTCCAGAA
GTAGTGAGGAGGCTTTTTTGGAGGCCTAGGCTTTTGCAAAAAGCTCCCGGGAGCTTGTATATCCATTTTC
GTCCCGGAGACGGTCACAGCTTGTCTGTAAGCGGATGCCGGGAGCAGACAAGCCCGTCAGGGCGCGTCAG
CGGGTGTTGGCGGGTGTCGGGGCTGGCTTAACTATGCGGCATCAGAGCAGATTGTACTGAGAGTGCACCA
TATGCGGTGTGAAATACCGCACAGATGCGTAAGGAGAAAATACCGCATCAGGAAATTGTAAGCGTTAATA
TTTTGTTAAAATTCGCGTTAAATTTTTGTTAAATCAGCTCATTTTTTAACCAATAGGCCGAAATCGGCAA
AATCCCTTATAAATCAAAAGAATAGACCGAGATAGGGT
[37 nt withheld, positions 6759-6795]
AAAGAACGTGGACTCCAACGTCAAAGG
[49 nt withheld, positions 6823-6871]
T
[91 nt withheld, positions 6873-6963]
G
[124 nt withheld, positions 6965-7088]
CCATTCGCCATTCAGGCTGCGCAACTGTTGGGAAGGGCGATCGGTGCGGGCCTCTTCGCTATTACGCCAG
CTGGCGAAAGGGGGATGTGCTGCAAGGCGATTAAGTTGGGTAACGCCAGGGTTTTCCCAGTCACGACGTT
GTAAAACGACGGCCAGTGAATT
