>Addgene plasmid #71954 | Jam3-AP-His | addgene partial sequence | sequence record 136295 | pMRB101-F 5'-aagatgcaggcagctgagtt-3'
ACGGTGGAGGGCAGTGTAGTCTGAGCAGTACTCGTTGCTGCCGCGCGCGCCACCAGACATAATAGCTGAC
AGACTAACAGACTGTTCCTTTCCATGGGTCTTTTCTGCAGAAGCTTGAATTCTCGAGGATCCGCGGCCGC
GCCACCATGGCGCTGAGCCGGCGGCTGCGACTTCGACTGTACGCGCGGCTGCCTGACTTCTTCCTGCTGC
TGCTCTTCAGGGGCTGCATGATAGAGGCAGTGAATCTCAAATCCAGCAACCGAAACCCAGTGGTACATGA
ATTTGAAAGTGTGGAATTGTCTTGCATCATTACGGACTCACAGACAAGTGACCCTAGGATTGAATGGAAG
AAAATCCAAGATGGCCAAACCACATATGTGTATTTTGACAACAAGATTCAAGGAGACCTGGCAGGTCGCA
CAGATGTGTTTGGAAAAACTTCCCTGAGGATCTGGAATGTGACACGATCGGATTCAGCCATCTATCGCTG
TGAGGTCGTTGCTCTAAATGACCGAAAAGAAGTTGATGAGATTACCATTGAGTTAATTGTGCAAGTGAAG
CCAGTGACCCCTGTCTGCAGAATTCCAGCCGCTGTACCTGTAGGCAAGACGGCAACACTGCAGTGCCAAG
AGAGCGAGGGCTATCCCCGGCCTCACTACAGCTGGTACCGCAATGATGTGCCACTGCCTACAGATTCCAG
AGCCAATCCCAGGTTCCAGAATTCCTCTTTCCATGTGAACTCGGAGACAGGCACTCTGGTT
