>Addgene plasmid #71954 | Jam3-AP-His | addgene partial sequence | sequence record 136363 | SV40pA-R 5'-GAAATTTGTGATGCTATTGC-3'
ATAAGATCTCTAGATTAATGGTGATGGTGATGATGACCCGGGTGCGCGGCGTCGGTGGTGCCGGCGGGGG
GCGCCAGGTCGCAGGCGGTGTAGGGCTCCAGGCAGGCGGCGAAGGCCATGACGTGCGCTATGAAGGTCTG
CTCCTGCACGCCGTGAACCAGGTGCGCCTGCGGGCCGCGCGCGAACACCGCCACGTCCTCGCCTGCGTGG
GTCTCTTCGTCCAGGGGCACTGCTGACTGCTGCCGATACTCGGGGCTCCCGCTCTCGCTCTCGGTAACAT
CCGGCCGGGCGCCGTCCTTGAGCACATAGCCTGGACCGTTTCCGTATAGGAGGACCGTGTAGGCCTTCCT
GTCCCGGGCCTTGCCAGGGGCCAGCCCGAAGATGGAGCTCCCTCGCAGGGGGTAGCCTCCGAAGGAGAAG
ACGTGGGAGTGGTCGGCAGTGACGAGGCTCAGCGTGTCCTCCTCGCTGGTGAGCTGGCCCGCCCTCTCAA
TGGCGTCGTCGAACATGATCGTCTCAGTCAGTGCCCGGTAAGCCCTGCTTTCATGATGACCATGGTCGAT
GCGACCACCCTCCACGAAGAGGAAGAAGCCGCGGGGGTTCCTGCTCAGCAGGCGCAGGGCAGCCTCTGTC
ATCTCCATCAGGGAGGGGTCCAGTGTGGAGTCTCGGTGGATCTCGTATTTCATGTCTCCAGGCTCAAAGA
GACCCATGAGATGGGTCACAGACGGGTCCAGGGAAGCCTGCATGAGCTCAGTGCGGTTCCACACATACCG
GGCACCCTGGCGCTTCGCCAGCCATTCCTGCACCAGATTCTTCCCGTCCAGCCTGGTCCCACCTTGGCTG
TAGTCATCTGG
